>Addgene plasmid #117906 | pcDNA3.1-Clover-Prx2-mRuby2 | depositor full sequence | sequence record 231275 | pcDNA3.1-Clover-Prx2-mRuby2 sequence 7420 bps
GACGGATCGGGAGATCTCCCGATCCCCTATGGTGCACTCTCAGTACAATCTGCTCTGATGCCGCATAGTT
AAGCCAGTATCTGCTCCCTGCTTGTGTGTTGGAGGTCGCTGAGTAGTGCGCGAGCAAAATTTAAGCTACA
ACAAGGCAAGGCTTGACCGACAATTGCATGAAGAATCTGCTTAGGGTTAGGCGTTTTGCGCTGCTTCGCG
ATGTACGGGCCAGATATACGCGTTGACATTGATTATTGACTAGTTATTAATAGTAATCAATTACGGGGTC
ATTAGTTCATAGCCCATATATGGAGTTCCGCGTTACATAACTTACGGTAAATGGCCCGCCTGGCTGACCG
CCCAACGACCCCCGCCCATTGACGTCAATAATGACGTATGTTCCCATAGTAACGCCAATAGGGACTTTCC
ATTGACGTCAATGGGTGGAGTATTTACGGTAAACTGCCCACTTGGCAGTACATCAAGTGTATCATATGCC
AAGTACGCCCCCTATTGACGTCAATGACGGTAAATGGCCCGCCTGGCATTATGCCCAGTACATGACCTTA
TGGGACTTTCCTACTTGGCAGTACATCTACGTATTAGTCATCGCTATTACCATGGTGATGCGGTTTTGGC
AGTACATCAATGGGCGTGGATAGCGGTTTGACTCACGGGGATTTCCAAGTCTCCACCCCATTGACGTCAA
TGGGAGTTTGTTTTGGCACCAAAATCAACGGGACTTTCCAAAATGTCGTAACAACTCCGCCCCATTGACG
CAAATGGGCGGTAGGCGTGTACGGTGGGAGGTCTATATAAGCAGAGCTCTCTGGCTAACTAGAGAACCCA
CTGCTTACTGGCTTATCGAAATTAATACGACTCACTATAGGGAGACCCAAGCTGGCTAGCGTTTAAACTT
AAGCTTGGTACCGAGCTCGGATCCACTAGTCCAGTGTGGTGGAATTCATGGTGAGCAAGGGCGAGGAGCT
GTTCACCGGGGTGGTGCCCATCCTGGTCGAGCTGGACGGCGACGTAAACGGCCACAAGTTCAGCGTCCGC
GGCGAGGGCGAGGGCGATGCCACCAACGGCAAGCTGACCCTGAAGTTCATCTGCACCACCGGCAAGCTGC
CCGTGCCCTGGCCCACCCTCGTGACCACCTTCGGCTACGGCGTGGCCTGCTTCAGCCGCTACCCCGACCA
CATGAAGCAGCACGACTTCTTCAAGTCCGCCATGCCCGAAGGCTACGTCCAGGAGCGCACCATCTCTTTC
AAGGACGACGGTACCTACAAGACCCGCGCCGAGGTGAAGTTCGAGGGCGACACCCTGGTGAACCGCATCG
AGCTGAAGGGCATCGACTTCAAGGAGGACGGCAACATCCTGGGGCACAAGCTGGAGTACAACTTCAACAG
CCACAACGTCTATATCACGGCCGACAAGCAGAAGAACGGCATCAAGGCTAACTTCAAGATCCGCCACAAC
GTTGAGGACGGCAGCGTGCAGCTCGCCGACCACTACCAGCAGAACACCCCCATCGGCGACGGCCCCGTGC
TGCTGCCCGACAACCACTACCTGAGCCATCAGTCCGCCCTGAGCAAAGACCCCAACGAGAAGCGCGATCA
CATGGTCCTGCTGGAGTTCGTGACCGCCAGCGGTGGTGGTAGCATGGCCTCCGGTAACGCGCGCATCGGA
AAGCCAGCCCCTGACTTCAAGGCCACAGCGGTGGTTGATGGCGCCTTCAAAGAGGTGAAGCTGTCGGACT
ACAAAGGGAAGTACGTGGTCCTCTTTTTCTACCCTCTGGACTTCACCTTTGTGTGCCCCACCGAGATCAT
CGCGTTCAGCAACCGTGCAGAGGACTTCCGCAAGCTGGGCTGTGAAGTGCTGGGCGTCTCGGTGGACTCT
CAGTTCACCCACCTGGCTTGGATCAACACCCCCCGGAAAGAGGGAGGCTTGGGCCCCCTGAACATCCCCC
TGCTTGCTGACGTGACCAGACGCTTGTCTGAGGATTACGGCGTGCTGAAAACAGATGAGGGCATTGCCTA
CAGGGGCCTCTTTATCATCGATGGCAAGGGTGTCCTTCGCCAGATCACTGTTAATGATTTGCCTGTGGGA
CGCTCCGTGGATGAGGCTCTGCGGCTGGTCCAGGCCTTCCAGTACACAGACGAGCATGGGGAAGTTTGTC
CCGCTGGCTGGAAGCCTGGCAGTGACACGATTAAGCCCAACGTGGATGACAGCAAGGAATATTTCTCCAA
ACACAATAGCGGTGGTGGTAGCATGGTGTCTAAGGGCGAAGAGCTGATCAAGGAAAATATGCGTATGAAG
GTGGTCATGGAAGGTTCGGTCAACGGCCACCAATTCAAATGCACAGGTGAAGGAGAAGGCAATCCGTACA
TGGGAACTCAAACCATGAGGATCAAAGTCATCGAGGGAGGACCCCTGCCATTTGCCTTTGACATTCTTGC
CACGTCGTTCATGTATGGCAGCCGTACTTTTATCAAGTACCCGAAAGGCATTCCTGATTTCTTTAAACAG
TCCTTTCCTGAGGGTTTTACTTGGGAAAGAGTTACGAGATACGAAGATGGTGGAGTCGTCACCGTCATGC
AGGACACCAGCCTTGAGGATGGCTGTCTCGTTTACCACGTCCAAGTCAGAGGGGTAAACTTTCCCTCCAA
TGGTCCCGTGATGCAGAAGAAGACCAAGGGTTGGGAGCCTAATACAGAGATGATGTATCCAGCAGATGGT
GGTCTGAGGGGATACACTCATATGGCACTGAAAGTTGATGGTGGTGGCCATCTGTCTTGCTCTTTCGTAA
CAACTTACAGGTCAAAAAAGACCGTCGGGAACATCAAGATGCCCGGTATCCATGCCGTTGATCACCGCCT
GGAAAGGTTAGAGGAAAGTGACAATGAAATGTTCGTAGTACAACGCGAACACGCAGTTGCCAAGTTCGCC
GGGCTTGGTGGTGGGATGGACGAGCTGTACAAGTAACTCGAGTCTAGAGGGCCCGTTTAAACCCGCTGAT
CAGCCTCGACTGTGCCTTCTAGTTGCCAGCCATCTGTTGTTTGCCCCTCCCCCGTGCCTTCCTTGACCCT
GGAAGGTGCCACTCCCACTGTCCTTTCCTAATAAAATGAGGAAATTGCATCGCATTGTCTGAGTAGGTGT
CATTCTATTCTGGGGGGTGGGGTGGGGCAGGACAGCAAGGGGGAGGATTGGGAAGACAATAGCAGGCATG
CTGGGGATGCGGTGGGCTCTATGGCTTCTGAGGCGGAAAGAACCAGCTGGGGCTCTAGGGGGTATCCCC
[124 nt withheld, positions 3290-3413]
C
[91 nt withheld, positions 3415-3505]
A
[49 nt withheld, positions 3507-3555]
CCTTTGACGTTGGAGTCCACGTTCTTT
[37 nt withheld, positions 3583-3619]
ACCCTATCTCGGTCTATTCTTTTGATTTATAAGGGATTTTGCCGATTTCGGCCTATTGGTTAAAAAATGA
GCTGATTTAACAAAAATTTAACGCGAATTAATTCTGTGGAATGTGTGTCAGTTAGGGTGTGGAAAGTCCC
CAGGCTCCCCAGCAGGCAGAAGTATGCAAAGCATGCATCTCAATTAGTCAGCAACCAGGTGTGGAAAGTC
CCCAGGCTCCCCAGCAGGCAGAAGTATGCAAAGCATGCATCTCAATTAGTCAGCAACCATAGTCCCGCCC
CTAACTCCGCCCATCCCGCCCCTAACTCCGCCCAGTTCCGCCCATTCTCCGCCCCATGGCTGACTAATTT
TTTTTATTTATGCAGAGGCCGAGGCCGCCTCTGCCTCTGAGCTATTCCAGAAGTAGTGAGGAGGCTTTTT
TGGAGGCCTAGGCTTTTGCAAAAAGCTCCCGGGAGCTTGTATATCCATTTTCGGATCTGATCAAGAGACA
GGATGAGGATCGTTTCGCATGATTGAACAAGATGGATTGCACGCAGGTTCTCCGGCCGCTTGGGTGGAGA
GGCTATTCGGCTATGACTGGGCACAACAGACAATCGGCTGCTCTGATGCCGCCGTGTTCCGGCTGTCAGC
GCAGGGGCGCCCGGTTCTTTTTGTCAAGACCGACCTGTCCGGTGCCCTGAATGAACTGCAGGACGAGGCA
GCGCGGCTATCGTGGCTGGCCACGACGGGCGTTCCTTGCGCAGCTGTGCTCGACGTTGTCACTGAAGCGG
GAAGGGACTGGCTGCTATTGGGCGAAGTGCCGGGGCAGGATCTCCTGTCATCTCACCTTGCTCCTGCCGA
GAAAGTATCCATCATGGCTGATGCAATGCGGCGGCTGCATACGCTTGATCCGGCTACCTGCCCATTCGAC
CACCAAGCGAAACATCGCATCGAGCGAGCACGTACTCGGATGGAAGCCGGTCTTGTCGATCAGGATGATC
TGGACGAAGAGCATCAGGGGCTCGCGCCAGCCGAACTGTTCGCCAGGCTCAAGGCGCGCATGCCCGACGG
CGAGGATCTCGTCGTGACCCATGGCGATGCCTGCTTGCCGAATATCATGGTGGAAAATGGCCGCTTTTCT
GGATTCATCGACTGTGGCCGGCTGGGTGTGGCGGACCGCTATCAGGACATAGCGTTGGCTACCCGTGATA
TTGCTGAAGAGCTTGGCGGCGAATGGGCTGACCGCTTCCTCGTGCTTTACGGTATCGCCGCTCCCGATTC
GCAGCGCATCGCCTTCTATCGCCTTCTTGACGAGTTCTTCTGAGCGGGACTCTGGGGTTCGAAATGACCG
ACCAAGCGACGCCCAACCTGCCATCACGAGATTTCGATTCCACCGCCGCCTTCTATGAAAGGTTGGGCTT
CGGAATCGTTTTCCGGGACGCCGGCTGGATGATCCTCCAGCGCGGGGATCTCATGCTGGAGTTCTTCGCC
CACCCCAACTTGTTTATTGCAGCTTATAATGGTTACAAATAAAGCAATAGCATCACAAATTTCACAAATA
AAGCATTTTTTTCACTGCATTCTAGTTGTGGTTTGTCCAAACTCATCAATGTATCTTATCATGTCTGTAT
ACCGTCGACCTCTAGCTAGAGCTTGGCGTAATCATGGTCATAGCTGTTTCCTGTGTGAAATTGTTATCCG
CTCACAATTCCACACAACATACGAGCCGGAAGCATAAAGTGTAAAGCCTGGGGTGCCTAATGAGTGAGCT
AACTCACATTAATTGCGTTGCGCTCACTGCCCGCTTTCCAGTCGGGAAACCTGTCGTGCCAGCTGCATTA
ATGAATCGGCCAACGCGCGGGGAGAGGCGGTTTGCGTATTGGGCGCTCTTCCGCTTCCTCGCTCACTGAC
TCGCTGCGCTCGGTCGTTCGGCTGCGGCGAGCGGTATCAGCTCACTCAAAGGCGGTAATACGGTTATCCA
CAGAATCAGGGGATAACGCAGGAAAGAACATGTGAGCAAAAGGCCAGCAAAAGGCCAGGAACCGTAAAAA
GGCCGCGTTGCTGGCGTTTTTCCATAGGCTCCGCCCCCCTGACGAGCATCACAAAAATCGACGCTCAAGT
CAGAGGTGGCGAAACCCGACAGGACTATAAAGATACCAGGCGTTTCCCCCTGGAAGCTCCCTCGTGCGCT
CTCCTGTTCCGACCCTGCCGCTTACCGGATACCTGTCCGCCTTTCTCCCTTCGGGAAGCGTGGCGCTTTC
TCATAGCTCACGCTGTAGGTATCTCAGTTCGGTGTAGGTCGTTCGCTCCAAGCTGGGCTGTGTGCACGAA
CCCCCCGTTCAGCCCGACCGCTGCGCCTTATCCGGTAACTATCGTCTTGAGTCCAACCCGGTAAGACACG
ACTTATCGCCACTGGCAGCAGCCACTGGTAACAGGATTAGCAGAGCGAGGTATGTAGGCGGTGCTACAGA
GTTCTTGAAGTGGTGGCCTAACTACGGCTACACTAGAAGAACAGTATTTGGTATCTGCGCTCTGCTGAAG
CCAGTTACCTTCGGAAAAAGAGTTGGTAGCTCTTGATCCGGCAAACAAACCACCGCTGGTAGCGGTTTTT
TTGTTTGCAAGCAGCAGATTACGCGCAGAAAAAAAGGATCTCAAGAAGATCCTTTGATCTTTTCTACGGG
GTCTGACGCTCAGTGGAACGAAAACTCACGTTAAGGGATTTTGGTCATGAGATTATCAAAAAGGATCTTC
ACCTAGATCCTTTTAAATTAAAAATGAAGTTTTAAATCAATCTAAAGTATATATGAGTAAACTTGGTCTG
ACAGTTACCAATGCTTAATCAGTGAGGCACCTATCTCAGCGATCTGTCTATTTCGTTCATCCATAGTTGC
CTGACTCCCCGTCGTGTAGATAACTACGATACGGGAGGGCTTACCATCTGGCCCCAGTGCTGCAATGATA
CCGCGAGACCCACGCTCACCGGCTCCAGATTTATCAGCAATAAACCAGCCAGCCGGAAGGGCCGAGCGCA
GAAGTGGTCCTGCAACTTTATCCGCCTCCATCCAGTCTATTAATTGTTGCCGGGAAGCTAGAGTAAGTAG
TTCGCCAGTTAATAGTTTGCGCAACGTTGTTGCCATTGCTACAGGCATCGTGGTGTCACGCTCGTCGTTT
GGTATGGCTTCATTCAGCTCCGGTTCCCAACGATCAAGGCGAGTTACATGATCCCCCATGTTGTGCAAAA
AAGCGGTTAGCTCCTTCGGTCCTCCGATCGTTGTCAGAAGTAAGTTGGCCGCAGTGTTATCACTCATGGT
TATGGCAGCACTGCATAATTCTCTTACTGTCATGCCATCCGTAAGATGCTTTTCTGTGACTGGTGAGTAC
TCAACCAAGTCATTCTGAGAATAGTGTATGCGGCGACCGAGTTGCTCTTGCCCGGCGTCAATACGGGATA
ATACCGCGCCACATAGCAGAACTTTAAAAGTGCTCATCATTGGAAAACGTTCTTCGGGGCGAAAACTCTC
AAGGATCTTACCGCTGTTGAGATCCAGTTCGATGTAACCCACTCGTGCACCCAACTGATCTTCAGCATCT
TTTACTTTCACCAGCGTTTCTGGGTGAGCAAAAACAGGAAGGCAAAATGCCGCAAAAAAGGGAATAAGGG
CGACACGGAAATGTTGAATACTCATACTCTTCCTTTTTCAATATTATTGAAGCATTTATCAGGGTTATTG
TCTCATGAGCGGATACATATTTGAATGTATTTAGAAAAATAAACAAATAGGGGTTCCGCGCACATTTCCC
CGAAAAGTGCCACCTGACGTC
Features (pLannotate 1.2.2; 22 found; start..end, strand, type, name):
     28..80      -  misc_feature   bom (fragment): basis of mobility region from pBR322
    235..614     +  enhancer       CMV enhancer: human cytomegalovirus immediate early enhancer
    615..818     +  promoter       CMV promoter: human cytomegalovirus (CMV) immediate early promoter
    814..847     +  LTR            5' LTR (truncated) (fragment): truncated 5' long terminal repeat (LTR) from HIV-1
    863..881     +  promoter       T7 promoter: promoter for bacteriophage T7 RNA polymerase
    958..1644    +  CDS            Clover: Clover is a basic (constitutively fluorescent) green/yellow fluorescent protein published in 2012, derived from Aequorea victoria. It is reported to be a rapidly-maturing weak dimer with high acid sensitivity.
   1654..2247    +  CDS            PRDX2: PRDX2_HUMAN - Also known as NKEFB, TDPX1. Experimental evidence at protein level: Swiss-Prot protein existence level 1. Thiol-specific peroxidase that catalyzes the reduction of hydrogen peroxide and organic hydroperoxides to water and alcohols, respectively. Plays a role in cell protection against oxidative stress by detoxifying peroxides and as sensor of hydrogen peroxide-mediated signaling events. Might participate in the signaling cascades of growth factors and tumor necrosis factor-alpha by regulating the intracellular concentrations of H(2)O(2). From Homo sapiens (Human).
   2263..2973    +  CDS            mRuby2: mRuby2 is a basic (constitutively fluorescent) red fluorescent protein published in 2012, derived from Entacmaea quadricolor. It has moderate acid sensitivity.
   3020..3244    +  polyA_signal   bGH poly(A) signal: bovine growth hormone polyadenylation signal
   3248..3269    +  promoter       SV40 promoter (fragment): SV40 enhancer and early promoter
   3290..3718    +  rep_origin     f1 ori (sequence partly withheld): f1 bacteriophage origin of replication; arrow indicates direction of (+) strand synthesis
   3732..4061    +  promoter       SV40 promoter: SV40 enhancer and early promoter
   4128..4919    +  CDS            neo: KKA2_KLEPN - Also known as kan, nptII. Experimental evidence at protein level: Swiss-Prot protein existence level 1. Resistance to kanamycin, neomycin, paromomycin, ribostamycin, butirosin and gentamicin B. From Klebsiella pneumoniae.
   4943..5101    +  CDS            ble (fragment): BLE_KLEPN - Experimental evidence at protein level: Swiss-Prot protein existence level 1. Binding protein with a strong affinity to the bleomycin family of antibiotics. Binds to CL990; an antimitotic-antibiotic compound. From Klebsiella pneumoniae.
   5096..5217    +  polyA_signal   SV40 poly(A) signal: SV40 polyadenylation signal
   5290..5306    -  protein_bind   lac operator: The lac repressor binds to the lac operator to inhibit transcription in E. coli. This inhibition can be relieved by adding lactose or isopropyl-β-D-thiogalactopyranoside (IPTG). lac repressor encoded by lacI
   5314..5344    -  promoter       lac promoter: promoter for the E. coli lac operon
   5359..5380    -  protein_bind   CAP binding site: CAP binding activates transcription in the presence of cAMP. E. coli catabolite activator protein
   5393..5485    -  CDS            lacI (fragment): lac repressor; lacI; The lac repressor binds to the lac operator to inhibit transcription in E. coli. This inhibition can be relieved by adding lactose or isopropyl-β-D-thiogalactopyranoside (IPTG).
   5668..6253    -  rep_origin     ori: high-copy-number ColE1/pMB1/pBR322/pUC origin of replication
   6424..7284    -  CDS            AmpR: β-lactamase; bla; confers resistance to ampicillin, carbenicillin, and related antibiotics
   7285..7389    -  promoter       AmpR promoter: bla
