>Addgene plasmid #117906 | pcDNA3.1-Clover-Prx2-mRuby2 | addgene full sequence | sequence record 236161 | Addgene NGS Result
GGCAAGCTGACCCTGAAGTTCATCTGCACCACCGGCAAGCTGCCCGTGCCCTGGCCCACCCTCGTGACCA
CCTTCGGCTACGGCGTGGCCTGCTTCAGCCGCTACCCCGACCACATGAAGCAGCACGACTTCTTCAAGTC
CGCCATGCCCGAAGGCTACGTCCAGGAGCGCACCATCTCTTTCAAGGACGACGGTACCTACAAGACCCGC
GCCGAGGTGAAGTTCGAGGGCGACACCCTGGTGAACCGCATCGAGCTGAAGGGCATCGACTTCAAGGAGG
ACGGCAACATCCTGGGGCACAAGCTGGAGTACAACTTCAACAGCCACAACGTCTATATCACGGCCGACAA
GCAGAAGAACGGCATCAAGGCTAACTTCAAGATCCGCCACAACGTTGAGGACGGCAGCGTGCAGCTCGCC
GACCACTACCAGCAGAACACCCCCATCGGCGACGGCCCCGTGCTGCTGCCCGACAACCACTACCTGAGCC
ATCAGTCCGCCCTGAGCAAAGACCCCAACGAGAAGCGCGATCACATGGTCCTGCTGGAGTTCGTGACCGC
CAGCGGTGGTGGTAGCATGGCCTCCGGTAACGCGCGCATCGGAAAGCCAGCCCCTGACTTCAAGGCCACA
GCGGTGGTTGATGGCGCCTTCAAAGAGGTGAAGCTGTCGGACTACAAAGGGAAGTACGTGGTCCTCTTTT
TCTACCCTCTGGACTTCACCTTTGTGTGCCCCACCGAGATCATCGCGTTCAGCAACCGTGCAGAGGACTT
CCGCAAGCTGGGCTGTGAAGTGCTGGGCGTCTCGGTGGACTCTCAGTTCACCCACCTGGCTTGGATCAAC
ACCCCCCGGAAAGAGGGAGGCTTGGGCCCCCTGAACATCCCCCTGCTTGCTGACGTGACCAGACGCTTGT
CTGAGGATTACGGCGTGCTGAAAACAGATGAGGGCATTGCCTACAGGGGCCTCTTTATCATCGATGGCAA
GGGTGTCCTTCGCCAGATCACTGTTAATGATTTGCCTGTGGGACGCTCCGTGGATGAGGCTCTGCGGCTG
GTCCAGGCCTTCCAGTACACAGACGAGCATGGGGAAGTTTGTCCCGCTGGCTGGAAGCCTGGCAGTGACA
CGATTAAGCCCAACGTGGATGACAGCAAGGAATATTTCTCCAAACACAATAGCGGTGGTGGTAGCATGGT
GTCTAAGGGCGAAGAGCTGATCAAGGAAAATATGCGTATGAAGGTGGTCATGGAAGGTTCGGTCAACGGC
CACCAATTCAAATGCACAGGTGAAGGAGAAGGCAATCCGTACATGGGAACTCAAACCATGAGGATCAAAG
TCATCGAGGGAGGACCCCTGCCATTTGCCTTTGACATTCTTGCCACGTCGTTCATGTATGGCAGCCGTAC
TTTTATCAAGTACCCGAAAGGCATTCCTGATTTCTTTAAACAGTCCTTTCCTGAGGGTTTTACTTGGGAA
AGAGTTACGAGATACGAAGATGGTGGAGTCGTCACCGTCATGCAGGACACCAGCCTTGAGGATGGCTGTC
TCGTTTACCACGTCCAAGTCAGAGGGGTAAACTTTCCCTCCAATGGTCCCGTGATGCAGAAGAAGACCAA
GGGTTGGGAGCCTAATACAGAGATGATGTATCCAGCAGATGGTGGTCTGAGGGGATACACTCATATGGCA
CTGAAAGTTGATGGTGGTGGCCATCTGTCTTGCTCTTTCGTAACAACTTACAGGTCAAAAAAGACCGTCG
GGAACATCAAGATGCCCGGTATCCATGCCGTTGATCACCGCCTGGAAAGGTTAGAGGAAAGTGACAATGA
AATGTTCGTAGTACAACGCGAACACGCAGTTGCCAAGTTCGCCGGGCTTGGTGGTGGGATGGACGAGCTG
TACAAGTAACTCGAGTCTAGAGGGCCCGTTTAAACCCGCTGATCAGCCTCGACTGTGCCTTCTAGTTGCC
AGCCATCTGTTGTTTGCCCCTCCCCCGTGCCTTCCTTGACCCTGGAAGGTGCCACTCCCACTGTCCTTTC
CTAATAAAATGAGGAAATTGCATCGCATTGTCTGAGTAGGTGTCATTCTATTCTGGGGGGTGGGGTGGGG
CAGGACAGCAAGGGGGAGGATTGGGAAGACAATAGCAGGCATGCTGGGGATGCGGTGGGCTCTATGGCTT
CTGAGGCGGAAAGAACCAGCTGGGGCTCTAGGGGGTATCCCC
[124 nt withheld, positions 2213-2336]
C
[91 nt withheld, positions 2338-2428]
A
[49 nt withheld, positions 2430-2478]
CCTTTGACGTTGGAGTCCACGTTCTTT
[37 nt withheld, positions 2506-2542]
ACCCTATCTCGGTCTATTCTTTTGATTTATAAGGGATTTTGCCGATTTCGGCCTATTGGTTAAAAAATGA
GCTGATTTAACAAAAATTTAACGCGAATTAATTCTGTGGAATGTGTGTCAGTTAGGGTGTGGAAAGTCCC
CAGGCTCCCCAGCAGGCAGAAGTATGCAAAGCATGCATCTCAATTAGTCAGCAACCAGGTGTGGAAAGTC
CCCAGGCTCCCCAGCAGGCAGAAGTATGCAAAGCATGCATCTCAATTAGTCAGCAACCATAGTCCCGCCC
CTAACTCCGCCCATCCCGCCCCTAACTCCGCCCAGTTCCGCCCATTCTCCGCCCCATGGCTGACTAATTT
TTTTTATTTATGCAGAGGCCGAGGCCGCCTCTGCCTCTGAGCTATTCCAGAAGTAGTGAGGAGGCTTTTT
TGGAGGCCTAGGCTTTTGCAAAAAGCTCCCGGGAGCTTGTATATCCATTTTCGGATCTGATCAAGAGACA
GGATGAGGATCGTTTCGCATGATTGAACAAGATGGATTGCACGCAGGTTCTCCGGCCGCTTGGGTGGAGA
GGCTATTCGGCTATGACTGGGCACAACAGACAATCGGCTGCTCTGATGCCGCCGTGTTCCGGCTGTCAGC
GCAGGGGCGCCCGGTTCTTTTTGTCAAGACCGACCTGTCCGGTGCCCTGAATGAACTGCAGGACGAGGCA
GCGCGGCTATCGTGGCTGGCCACGACGGGCGTTCCTTGCGCAGCTGTGCTCGACGTTGTCACTGAAGCGG
GAAGGGACTGGCTGCTATTGGGCGAAGTGCCGGGGCAGGATCTCCTGTCATCTCACCTTGCTCCTGCCGA
GAAAGTATCCATCATGGCTGATGCAATGCGGCGGCTGCATACGCTTGATCCGGCTACCTGCCCATTCGAC
CACCAAGCGAAACATCGCATCGAGCGAGCACGTACTCGGATGGAAGCCGGTCTTGTCGATCAGGATGATC
TGGACGAAGAGCATCAGGGGCTCGCGCCAGCCGAACTGTTCGCCAGGCTCAAGGCGCGCATGCCCGACGG
CGAGGATCTCGTCGTGACCCATGGCGATGCCTGCTTGCCGAATATCATGGTGGAAAATGGCCGCTTTTCT
GGATTCATCGACTGTGGCCGGCTGGGTGTGGCGGACCGCTATCAGGACATAGCGTTGGCTACCCGTGATA
TTGCTGAAGAGCTTGGCGGCGAATGGGCTGACCGCTTCCTCGTGCTTTACGGTATCGCCGCTCCCGATTC
GCAGCGCATCGCCTTCTATCGCCTTCTTGACGAGTTCTTCTGAGCGGGACTCTGGGGTTCGAAATGACCG
ACCAAGCGACGCCCAACCTGCCATCACGAGATTTCGATTCCACCGCCGCCTTCTATGAAAGGTTGGGCTT
CGGAATCGTTTTCCGGGACGCCGGCTGGATGATCCTCCAGCGCGGGGATCTCATGCTGGAGTTCTTCGCC
CACCCCAACTTGTTTATTGCAGCTTATAATGGTTACAAATAAAGCAATAGCATCACAAATTTCACAAATA
AAGCATTTTTTTCACTGCATTCTAGTTGTGGTTTGTCCAAACTCATCAATGTATCTTATCATGTCTGTAT
ACCGTCGACCTCTAGCTAGAGCTTGGCGTAATCATGGTCATAGCTGTTTCCTGTGTGAAATTGTTATCCG
CTCACAATTCCACACAACATACGAGCCGGAAGCATAAAGTGTAAAGCCTGGGGTGCCTAATGAGTGAGCT
AACTCACATTAATTGCGTTGCGCTCACTGCCCGCTTTCCAGTCGGGAAACCTGTCGTGCCAGCTGCATTA
ATGAATCGGCCAACGCGCGGGGAGAGGCGGTTTGCGTATTGGGCGCTCTTCCGCTTCCTCGCTCACTGAC
TCGCTGCGCTCGGTCGTTCGGCTGCGGCGAGCGGTATCAGCTCACTCAAAGGCGGTAATACGGTTATCCA
CAGAATCAGGGGATAACGCAGGAAAGAACATGTGAGCAAAAGGCCAGCAAAAGGCCAGGAACCGTAAAAA
GGCCGCGTTGCTGGCGTTTTTCCATAGGCTCCGCCCCCCTGACGAGCATCACAAAAATCGACGCTCAAGT
CAGAGGTGGCGAAACCCGACAGGACTATAAAGATACCAGGCGTTTCCCCCTGGAAGCTCCCTCGTGCGCT
CTCCTGTTCCGACCCTGCCGCTTACCGGATACCTGTCCGCCTTTCTCCCTTCGGGAAGCGTGGCGCTTTC
TCATAGCTCACGCTGTAGGTATCTCAGTTCGGTGTAGGTCGTTCGCTCCAAGCTGGGCTGTGTGCACGAA
CCCCCCGTTCAGCCCGACCGCTGCGCCTTATCCGGTAACTATCGTCTTGAGTCCAACCCGGTAAGACACG
ACTTATCGCCACTGGCAGCAGCCACTGGTAACAGGATTAGCAGAGCGAGGTATGTAGGCGGTGCTACAGA
GTTCTTGAAGTGGTGGCCTAACTACGGCTACACTAGAAGAACAGTATTTGGTATCTGCGCTCTGCTGAAG
CCAGTTACCTTCGGAAAAAGAGTTGGTAGCTCTTGATCCGGCAAACAAACCACCGCTGGTAGCGGTGGTT
TTTTTGTTTGCAAGCAGCAGATTACGCGCAGAAAAAAAGGATCTCAAGAAGATCCTTTGATCTTTTCTAC
GGGGTCTGACGCTCAGTGGAACGAAAACTCACGTTAAGGGATTTTGGTCATGAGATTATCAAAAAGGATC
TTCACCTAGATCCTTTTAAATTAAAAATGAAGTTTTAAATCAATCTAAAGTATATATGAGTAAACTTGGT
CTGACAGTTACCAATGCTTAATCAGTGAGGCACCTATCTCAGCGATCTGTCTATTTCGTTCATCCATAGT
TGCCTGACTCCCCGTCGTGTAGATAACTACGATACGGGAGGGCTTACCATCTGGCCCCAGTGCTGCAATG
ATACCGCGAGACCCACGCTCACCGGCTCCAGATTTATCAGCAATAAACCAGCCAGCCGGAAGGGCCGAGC
GCAGAAGTGGTCCTGCAACTTTATCCGCCTCCATCCAGTCTATTAATTGTTGCCGGGAAGCTAGAGTAAG
TAGTTCGCCAGTTAATAGTTTGCGCAACGTTGTTGCCATTGCTACAGGCATCGTGGTGTCACGCTCGTCG
TTTGGTATGGCTTCATTCAGCTCCGGTTCCCAACGATCAAGGCGAGTTACATGATCCCCCATGTTGTGCA
AAAAAGCGGTTAGCTCCTTCGGTCCTCCGATCGTTGTCAGAAGTAAGTTGGCCGCAGTGTTATCACTCAT
GGTTATGGCAGCACTGCATAATTCTCTTACTGTCATGCCATCCGTAAGATGCTTTTCTGTGACTGGTGAG
TACTCAACCAAGTCATTCTGAGAATAGTGTATGCGGCGACCGAGTTGCTCTTGCCCGGCGTCAATACGGG
ATAATACCGCGCCACATAGCAGAACTTTAAAAGTGCTCATCATTGGAAAACGTTCTTCGGGGCGAAAACT
CTCAAGGATCTTACCGCTGTTGAGATCCAGTTCGATGTAACCCACTCGTGCACCCAACTGATCTTCAGCA
TCTTTTACTTTCACCAGCGTTTCTGGGTGAGCAAAAACAGGAAGGCAAAATGCCGCAAAAAAGGGAATAA
GGGCGACACGGAAATGTTGAATACTCATACTCTTCCTTTTTCAATATTATTGAAGCATTTATCAGGGTTA
TTGTCTCATGAGCGGATACATATTTGAATGTATTTAGAAAAATAAACAAATAGGGGTTCCGCGCACATTT
CCCCGAAAAGTGCCACCTGACGTCGACGGATCGGGAGATCTCCCGATCCCCTATGGTGCACTCTCAGTAC
AATCTGCTCTGATGCCGCATAGTTAAGCCAGTATCTGCTCCCTGCTTGTGTGTTGGAGGTCGCTGAGTAG
TGCGCGAGCAAAATTTAAGCTACAACAAGGCAAGGCTTGACCGACAATTGCATGAAGAATCTGCTTAGGG
TTAGGCGTTTTGCGCTGCTTCGCGATGTACGGGCCAGATATACGCGTTGACATTGATTATTGACTAGTTA
TTAATAGTAATCAATTACGGGGTCATTAGTTCATAGCCCATATATGGAGTTCCGCGTTACATAACTTACG
GTAAATGGCCCGCCTGGCTGACCGCCCAACGACCCCCGCCCATTGACGTCAATAATGACGTATGTTCCCA
TAGTAACGCCAATAGGGACTTTCCATTGACGTCAATGGGTGGAGTATTTACGGTAAACTGCCCACTTGGC
AGTACATCAAGTGTATCATATGCCAAGTACGCCCCCTATTGACGTCAATGACGGTAAATGGCCCGCCTGG
CATTATGCCCAGTACATGACCTTATGGGACTTTCCTACTTGGCAGTACATCTACGTATTAGTCATCGCTA
TTACCATGGTGATGCGGTTTTGGCAGTACATCAATGGGCGTGGATAGCGGTTTGACTCACGGGGATTTCC
AAGTCTCCACCCCATTGACGTCAATGGGAGTTTGTTTTGGCACCAAAATCAACGGGACTTTCCAAAATGT
CGTAACAACTCCGCCCCATTGACGCAAATGGGCGGTAGGCGTGTACGGTGGGAGGTCTATATAAGCAGAG
CTCTCTGGCTAACTAGAGAACCCACTGCTTACTGGCTTATCGAAATTAATACGACTCACTATAGGGAGAC
CCAAGCTGGCTAGCGTTTAAACTTAAGCTTGGTACCGAGCTCGGATCCACTAGTCCAGTGTGGTGGAATT
CATGGTGAGCAAGGGCGAGGAGCTGTTCACCGGGGTGGTGCCCATCCTGGTCGAGCTGGACGGCGACGTA
AACGGCCACAAGTTCAGCGTCCGCGGCGAGGGCGAGGGCGATGCCACCAAC
Features (pLannotate 1.2.2; 22 found; start..end, strand, type, name):
    577..1170    +  CDS            PRDX2: PRDX2_HUMAN - Also known as NKEFB, TDPX1. Experimental evidence at protein level: Swiss-Prot protein existence level 1. Thiol-specific peroxidase that catalyzes the reduction of hydrogen peroxide and organic hydroperoxides to water and alcohols, respectively. Plays a role in cell protection against oxidative stress by detoxifying peroxides and as sensor of hydrogen peroxide-mediated signaling events. Might participate in the signaling cascades of growth factors and tumor necrosis factor-alpha by regulating the intracellular concentrations of H(2)O(2). From Homo sapiens (Human).
   1186..1896    +  CDS            mRuby2: mRuby2 is a basic (constitutively fluorescent) red fluorescent protein published in 2012, derived from Entacmaea quadricolor. It has moderate acid sensitivity.
   1943..2167    +  polyA_signal   bGH poly(A) signal: bovine growth hormone polyadenylation signal
   2171..2192    +  promoter       SV40 promoter (fragment): SV40 enhancer and early promoter
   2213..2641    +  rep_origin     f1 ori (sequence partly withheld): f1 bacteriophage origin of replication; arrow indicates direction of (+) strand synthesis
   2655..2984    +  promoter       SV40 promoter: SV40 enhancer and early promoter
   3051..3842    +  CDS            neo: KKA2_KLEPN - Also known as kan, nptII. Experimental evidence at protein level: Swiss-Prot protein existence level 1. Resistance to kanamycin, neomycin, paromomycin, ribostamycin, butirosin and gentamicin B. From Klebsiella pneumoniae.
   3866..4024    +  CDS            ble (fragment): BLE_KLEPN - Experimental evidence at protein level: Swiss-Prot protein existence level 1. Binding protein with a strong affinity to the bleomycin family of antibiotics. Binds to CL990; an antimitotic-antibiotic compound. From Klebsiella pneumoniae.
   4019..4140    +  polyA_signal   SV40 poly(A) signal: SV40 polyadenylation signal
   4213..4229    -  protein_bind   lac operator: The lac repressor binds to the lac operator to inhibit transcription in E. coli. This inhibition can be relieved by adding lactose or isopropyl-β-D-thiogalactopyranoside (IPTG). lac repressor encoded by lacI
   4237..4267    -  promoter       lac promoter: promoter for the E. coli lac operon
   4282..4303    -  protein_bind   CAP binding site: CAP binding activates transcription in the presence of cAMP. E. coli catabolite activator protein
   4316..4408    -  CDS            lacI (fragment): lac repressor; lacI; The lac repressor binds to the lac operator to inhibit transcription in E. coli. This inhibition can be relieved by adding lactose or isopropyl-β-D-thiogalactopyranoside (IPTG).
   4591..5179    -  rep_origin     ori: high-copy-number ColE1/pMB1/pBR322/pUC origin of replication
   5350..6210    -  CDS            AmpR: β-lactamase; bla; confers resistance to ampicillin, carbenicillin, and related antibiotics
   6211..6315    -  promoter       AmpR promoter: bla
   6374..6426    -  misc_feature   bom (fragment): basis of mobility region from pBR322
   6581..6960    +  enhancer       CMV enhancer: human cytomegalovirus immediate early enhancer
   6961..7164    +  promoter       CMV promoter: human cytomegalovirus (CMV) immediate early promoter
   7160..7193    +  LTR            5' LTR (truncated) (fragment): truncated 5' long terminal repeat (LTR) from HIV-1
   7209..7227    +  promoter       T7 promoter: promoter for bacteriophage T7 RNA polymerase
   7304..567     +  CDS            Clover (across the origin): Clover is a basic (constitutively fluorescent) green/yellow fluorescent protein published in 2012, derived from Aequorea victoria. It is reported to be a rapidly-maturing weak dimer with high acid sensitivity.
