[The description below was written by a language model from this plasmid's Addgene catalogue record and pLannotate feature annotations shown in this document.]
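Description:
pcDNA3.1-Clover-Prx2-mRuby2 is a mammalian expression plasmid of about 7.4 kb built on the pcDNA3.1 backbone. It encodes a genetically encoded FRET sensor for cytosolic hydrogen peroxide. In E. coli it is maintained at high copy from a ColE1/pUC-type origin and selected with ampicillin through the β-lactamase gene. An f1 origin is also present. For selection in mammalian cells, the backbone carries a neomycin phosphotransferase gene between the SV40 early promoter and the SV40 polyadenylation signal, which would allow G418 selection of stable transfectants. Short annotated fragments (lac promoter/operator, lacI, ble, bom and an HIV-1 LTR-like stretch next to the CMV promoter) appear to be backbone remnants or annotation matches rather than functional parts.

The roughly 2 kb insert was assembled by Gibson cloning. It places human peroxiredoxin-2 (PRDX2) between the green/yellow fluorescent protein Clover at the N-terminal side and the red fluorescent protein mRuby2 at the C-terminal side, with only short gaps between the three coding regions, consistent with a single fusion protein. Expression is driven by the CMV immediate-early enhancer and promoter and terminated by the bovine growth hormone polyadenylation signal. A T7 promoter sits just upstream of the coding sequence. PRDX2 is a thiol peroxidase that reacts with hydrogen peroxide, and Clover and mRuby2 form a FRET donor–acceptor pair, so oxidation of the peroxiredoxin domain is read out as a change in energy transfer. The record calls the sensor pH-robust, and the associated study used it to monitor the action of redox-directed cancer therapeutics. The depositor sequence and the repository's sequencing result show the same features in the same order, differing by only a few nucleotides in length.
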