Addgene plasmid #117906: pcDNA3.1-Clover-Prx2-mRuby2
Purpose: fluorescent reporter of cytosolic hydrogen peroxide
Depositing lab: Hadley Sikes. Depositing organization: Massachusetts Institute of Technology. Publication: Monitoring the action of redox-directed cancer therapeutics using a human peroxiredoxin-2-based probe. Langford TF, Huang BK, Lim JB, Moon SJ, Sikes HD. Nat Commun. 2018 Aug 7;9(1):3145. doi: 10.1038/s41467-018-05557-y. PubMed 30087344.
Backbone
  Vector backbone: pcDNA3.1
  Backbone size w/o insert (bp): 5401
  Total vector size (bp): 7420
  Vector type: Mammalian Expression
Growth in bacteria
  Bacterial resistance: Ampicillin, 100 μg/mL
  Growth temperature: 37°C
  Growth strain: DH5alpha
  Copy number: High Copy
Gene/Insert
  Gene/Insert name: Clover-Prx2-mRuby2 (alt name: A pH-robust FRET sensor for hydrogen peroxide)
  Species: H. sapiens (human)
  Insert size (bp): 2019
  Promoter: CMV
  Cloning method: Gibson Cloning
  Sequencing primers: 5′ taatacgactcactatagg; 3′ gtcgaggctgatcagcg
Terms and licenses: Academic/Nonprofit Terms; Industry Terms: Not Available to Industry
How to cite: pcDNA3.1-Clover-Prx2-mRuby2 was a gift from Hadley Sikes (Addgene plasmid # 117906 ; http://n2t.net/addgene:117906 ; RRID:Addgene_117906)
